>Addgene plasmid #77091 | PIK3R1 gRNA (BRDN0001145056) | addgene full sequence | sequence record 187098 | Addgene Assembled Sequence
CCCGGGTGCAAAGATGGATAAAGTTTTAAACAGAGAGGAATCTTTGCAGCTAATGGACCTTCTAGGTCTT
GAAAGGAGTGGGAATTGGCTCCGGTGCCCGTCAGTGGGCAGAGCGCACATCGCCCACAGTCCCCGAGAAG
TTGGGGGGAGGGGTCGGCAATTGATCCGGTGCCTAGAGAAGGTGGCGCGGGGTAAACTGGGAAAGTGATG
TCGTGTACTGGCTCCGCCTTTTTCCCGAGGGTGGGGGAGAACCGTATATAAGTGCAGTAGTCGCCGTGAA
CGTTCTTTTTCGCAACGGGTTTGCCGCCAGAACACAGGTAAGTGCCGTGTGTGGTTCCCGCGGGCCTGGC
CTCTTTACGGGTTATGGCCCTTGCGTGCCTTGAATTACTTCCACCTGGCTGCAGTACGTGATTCTTGATC
CCGAGCTTCGGGTTGGAAGTGGGTGGGAGAGTTCGAGGCCTTGCGCTTAAGGAGCCCCTTCGCCTCGTGC
TTGAGTTGAGGCCTGGCCTGGGCGCTGGGGCCGCCGCGTGCGAATCTGGTGGCACCTTCGCGCCTGTCTC
GCTGCTTTCGATAAGTCTCTAGCCATTTAAAATTTTTGATGACCTGCTGCGACGCTTTTTTTCTGGCAAG
ATAGTCTTGTAAATGCGGGCCAAGATCTGCACACTGGTATTTCGGTTTTTGGGGCCGCGGGCGGCGACGG
GGCCCGTGCGTCCCAGCGCACATGTTCGGCGAGGCGGGGCCTGCGAGCGCGGCCACCGAGAATCGGACGG
GGGTAGTCTCAAGCTGGCCGGCCTGCTCTGGTGCCTGGCCTCGCGCCGCCGTGTATCGCCCCGCCCTGGG
CGGCAAGGCTGGCCCGGTCGGCACCAGTTGCGTGAGCGGAAAGATGGCCGCTTCCCGGCCCTGCTGCAGG
GAGCTCAAAATGGAGGACGCGGCGCTCGGGAGAGCGGGCGGGTGAGTCACCCACACAAAGGAAAAGGGCC
TTTCCGTCCTCAGCCGTCGCTTCATGTGACTCCACGGAGTACCGGGCGCCGTCCAGGCACCTCGATTAGT
TCTCGAGCTTTTGGAGTACGTCGTCTTTAGGTTGGGGGGAGGGGTTTTATGCGATGGAGTTTCCCCACAC
TGAGTGGGTGGAGACTGAAGTTAGGCCAGCTTGGCACTTGATGTAATTCTCCTTGGAATTTGCCCTTTTT
GAGTTTGGATCTTGGTTCATTCTCAAGCCTCAGACAGTGGTTCAAAGTTTTTTTCTTCCATTTCAGGTGT
CGTGACGTACGGCCACCATGACCGAGTACAAGCCCACGGTGCGCCTCGCCACCCGCGACGACGTCCCCAG
GGCCGTACGCACCCTCGCCGCCGCGTTCGCCGACTACCCCGCCACGCGCCACACCGTCGATCCGGACCGC
CACATCGAGCGGGTCACCGAGCTGCAAGAACTCTTCCTCACGCGCGTCGGGCTCGACATCGGCAAGGTGT
GGGTCGCGGACGACGGCGCCGCCGTGGCGGTCTGGACCACGCCGGAGAGCGTCGAAGCGGGGGCGGTGTT
CGCCGAGATCGGCCCGCGCATGGCCGAGTTGAGCGGTTCCCGGCTGGCCGCGCAGCAACAGATGGAAGGC
CTCCTGGCGCCGCACCGGCCCAAGGAGCCCGCGTGGTTCCTGGCCACCGTCGGAGTCTCGCCCGACCACC
AGGGCAAGGGTCTGGGCAGCGCCGTCGTGCTCCCCGGAGTGGAGGCGGCCGAGCGCGCCGGGGTGCCCGC
CTTCCTGGAGACCTCCGCGCCCCGCAACCTCCCCTTCTACGAGCGGCTCGGCTTCACCGTCACCGCCGAC
GTCGAGGTGCCCGAAGGACCGCGCACCTGGTGCATGACCCGCAAGCCCGGTGCCTGAACGCGTTAAGTCG
ACAATCAACCTCTGGATTACAAAATTTGTGAAAGATTGACTGGTATTCTTAACTATGTTGCTCCTTTTAC
GCTATGTGGATACGCTGCTTTAATGCCTTTGTATCATGCTATTGCTTCCCGTATGGCTTTCATTTTCTCC
TCCTTGTATAAATCCTGGTTGCTGTCTCTTTATGAGGAGTTGTGGCCCGTTGTCAGGCAACGTGGCGTGG
TGTGCACTGTGTTTGCTGACGCAACCCCCACTGGTTGGGGCATTGCCACCACCTGTCAGCTCCTTTCCGG
GACTTTCGCTTTCCCCCTCCCTATTGCCACGGCGGAACTCATCGCCGCCTGCCTTGCCCGCTGCTGGACA
GGGGCTCGGCTGTTGGGCACTGACAATTCCGTGGTGTTGTCGGGGAAATCATCGTCCTTTCCTTGGCTGC
TCGCCTGTGTTGCCACCTGGATTCTGCGCGGGACGTCCTTCTGCTACGTCCCTTCGGCCCTCAATCCAGC
GGACCTTCCTTCCCGCGGCCTGCTGCCGGCTCTGCGGCCTCTTCCGCGTCTTCGCCTTCGCCCTCAGACG
AGTCGGATCTCCCTTTGGGCCGCCTCCCCGCGTCGACTTTAAGACCAATGACTTACAAGGCAGCTGTAGA
TCTTAGCCACTTTTTAAAAGAAAAGGGGGGACTGGAAGGGCTAATTCACTCCCAACGAAGACAAGATCTG
CTTTTTGCTTGTACTGGGTCTCTCTGGTTAGACCAGATCTGAGCCTGGGAGCTCTCTGGCTAACTAGGGA
ACCCACTGCTTAAGCCTCAATAAAGCTTGCCTTGAGTGCTTCAAGTAGTGTGTGCCCGTCTGTTGTGTGA
CTCTGGTAACTAGAGATCCCTCAGACCCTTTTAGTCAGTGTGGAAAATCTCTAGCAGTACGTATAGTAGT
TCATGTCATCTTATTATTCAGTATTTATAACTTGCAAAGAAATGAATATCAGAGAGTGAGAGGAACTTGT
TTATTGCAGCTTATAATGGTTACAAATAAAGCAATAGCATCACAAATTTCACAAATAAAGCATTTTTTTC
ACTGCATTCTAGTTGTGGTTTGTCCAAACTCATCAATGTATCTTATCATGTCTGGCTCTAGCTATCCCGC
CCCTAACTCCGCCCATCCCGCCCCTAACTCCGCCCAGTTCCGCCCATTCTCCGCCCCATGGCTGACTAAT
TTTTTTTATTTATGCAGAGGCCGAGGCCGCCTCGGCCTCTGAGCTATTCCAGAAGTAGTGAGGAGGCTTT
TTTGGAGGCCTAGGGACGTACCCAATTCGCCCTATAGTGAGTCGTATTACGCGCGCTCACTGGCCGTCGT
TTTACAACGTCGTGACTGGGAAAACCCTGGCGTTACCCAACTTAATCGCCTTGCAGCACATCCCCCTTTC
GCCAGCTGGCGTAATAGCGAAGAGGCCCGCACCGATCGCCCTTCCCAACAGTTGCGCAGCCTGAATGGCG
AATGGG
[124 nt withheld, positions 3367-3490]
C
[91 nt withheld, positions 3492-3582]
A
[49 nt withheld, positions 3584-3632]
CCTTTGACGTTGGAGTCCACGTTCTTT
[37 nt withheld, positions 3660-3696]
ACCCTATCTCGGTCTATTCTTTTGATTTATAAGGGATTTTGCCGATTTCGGCCTATTGGTTAAAAAATGA
GCTGATTTAACAAAAATTTAACGCGAATTTTAACAAAATATTAACGCTTACAATTTAGGTGGCACTTTTC
GGGGAAATGTGCGCGGAACCCCTATTTGTTTATTTTTCTAAATACATTCAAATATGTATCCGCTCATGAG
ACAATAACCCTGATAAATGCTTCAATAATATTGAAAAAGGAAGAGTATGAGTATTCAACATTTCCGTGTC
GCCCTTATTCCCTTTTTTGCGGCATTTTGCCTTCCTGTTTTTGCTCACCCAGAAACGCTGGTGAAAGTAA
AAGATGCTGAAGATCAGTTGGGTGCACGAGTGGGTTACATCGAACTGGATCTCAACAGCGGTAAGATCCT
TGAGAGTTTTCGCCCCGAAGAACGTTTTCCAATGATGAGCACTTTTAAAGTTCTGCTATGTGGCGCGGTA
TTATCCCGTATTGACGCCGGGCAAGAGCAACTCGGTCGCCGCATACACTATTCTCAGAATGACTTGGTTG
AGTACTCACCAGTCACAGAAAAGCATCTTACGGATGGCATGACAGTAAGAGAATTATGCAGTGCTGCCAT
AACCATGAGTGATAACACTGCGGCCAACTTACTTCTGACAACGATCGGAGGACCGAAGGAGCTAACCGCT
TTTTTGCACAACATGGGGGATCATGTAACTCGCCTTGATCGTTGGGAACCGGAGCTGAATGAAGCCATAC
CAAACGACGAGCGTGACACCACGATGCCTGTAGCAATGGCAACAACGTTGCGCAAACTATTAACTGGCGA
ACTACTTACTCTAGCTTCCCGGCAACAATTAATAGACTGGATGGAGGCGGATAAAGTTGCAGGACCACTT
CTGCGCTCGGCCCTTCCGGCTGGCTGGTTTATTGCTGATAAATCTGGAGCCGGTGAGCGTGGGTCTCGCG
GTATCATTGCAGCACTGGGGCCAGATGGTAAGCCCTCCCGTATCGTAGTTATCTACACGACGGGGAGTCA
GGCAACTATGGATGAACGAAATAGACAGATCGCTGAGATAGGTGCCTCACTGATTAAGCATTGGTAACTG
TCAGACCAAGTTTACTCATATATACTTTAGATTGATTTAAAACTTCATTTTTAATTTAAAAGGATCTAGG
TGAAGATCCTTTTTGATAATCTCATGACCAAAATCCCTTAACGTGAGTTTTCGTTCCACTGAGCGTCAGA
CCCCGTAGAAAAGATCAAAGGATCTTCTTGAGATCCTTTTTTTCTGCGCGTAATCTGCTGCTTGCAAACA
AAAAAACCACCGCTACCAGCGGTGGTTTGTTTGCCGGATCAAGAGCTACCAACTCTTTTTCCGAAGGTAA
CTGGCTTCAGCAGAGCGCAGATACCAAATACTGTTCTTCTAGTGTAGCCGTAGTTAGGCCACCACTTCAA
GAACTCTGTAGCACCGCCTACATACCTCGCTCTGCTAATCCTGTTACCAGTGGCTGCTGCCAGTGGCGAT
AAGTCGTGTCTTACCGGGTTGGACTCAAGACGATAGTTACCGGATAAGGCGCAGCGGTCGGGCTGAACGG
GGGGTTCGTGCACACAGCCCAGCTTGGAGCGAACGACCTACACCGAACTGAGATACCTACAGCGTGAGCT
ATGAGAAAGCGCCACGCTTCCCGAAGGGAGAAAGGCGGACAGGTATCCGGTAAGCGGCAGGGTCGGAACA
GGAGAGCGCACGAGGGAGCTTCCAGGGGGAAACGCCTGGTATCTTTATAGTCCTGTCGGGTTTCGCCACC
TCTGACTTGAGCGTCGATTTTTGTGATGCTCGTCAGGGGGGCGGAGCCTATGGAAAAACGCCAGCAACGC
GGCCTTTTTACGGTTCCTGGCCTTTTGCTGGCCTTTTGCTCACATGTTCTTTCCTGCGTTATCCCCTGAT
TCTGTGGATAACCGTATTACCGCCTTTGAGTGAGCTGATACCGCTCGCCGCAGCCGAACGACCGAGCGCA
GCGAGTCAGTGAGCGAGGAAGCGGAAGAGCGCCCAATACGCAAACCGCCTCTCCCCGCGCGTTGGCCGAT
TCATTAATGCAGCTGGCACGACAGGTTTCCCGACTGGAAAGCGGGCAGTGAGCGCAACGCAATTAATGTG
AGTTAGCTCACTCATTAGGCACCCCAGGCTTTACACTTTATGCTTCCGGCTCGTATGTTGTGTGGAATTG
TGAGCGGATAACAATTTCACACAGGAAACAGCTATGACCATGATTACGCCAAGCGCGCAATTAACCCTCA
CTAAAGGGAACAAAAGCTGGAGCTGCAAGCTTAATGTAGTCTTATGCAATACTCTTGTAGTCTTGCAACA
TGGTAACGATGAGTTAGCAACATGCCTTACAAGGAGAGAAAAAGCACCGTGCATGCCGATTGGTGGAAGT
AAGGTGGTACGATCGTGCCTTATTAGGAAGGCAACAGACGGGTCTGACATGGATTGGACGAACCACTGAA
TTGCCGCATTGCAGAGATATTGTATTTAAGTGCCTAGCTCGATACATAAACGGGTCTCTCTGGTTAGACC
AGATCTGAGCCTGGGAGCTCTCTGGCTAACTAGGGAACCCACTGCTTAAGCCTCAATAAAGCTTGCCTTG
AGTGCTTCAAGTAGTGTGTGCCCGTCTGTTGTGTGACTCTGGTAACTAGAGATCCCTCAGACCCTTTTAG
TCAGTGTGGAAAATCTCTAGCAGTGGCGCCCGAACAGGGACTTGAAAGCGAAAGGGAAACCAGAGGAGCT
CTCTCGACGCAGGACTCGGCTTGCTGAAGCGCGCACGGCAAGAGGCGAGGGGCGGCGACTGGTGAGTACG
CCAAAAATTTTGACTAGCGGAGGCTAGAAGGAGAGAGATGGGTGCGAGAGCGTCAGTATTAAGCGGGGGA
GAATTAGATCGCGATGGGAAAAAATTCGGTTAAGGCCAGGGGGAAAGAAAAAATATAAATTAAAACATAT
AGTATGGGCAAGCAGGGAGCTAGAACGATTCGCAGTTAATCCTGGCCTGTTAGAAACATCAGAAGGCTGT
AGACAAATACTGGGACAGCTACAACCATCCCTTCAGACAGGATCAGAAGAACTTAGATCATTATATAATA
CAGTAGCAACCCTCTATTGTGTGCATCAAAGGATAGAGATAAAAGACACCAAGGAAGCTTTAGACAAGAT
AGAGGAAGAGCAAAACAAAAGTAAGACCACCGCACAGCAAGCGGCCGCTGATCTTCAGACCTGGAGGAGG
AGATATGAGGGACAATTGGAGAAGTGAATTATATAAATATAAAGTAGTAAAAATTGAACCATTAGGAGTA
GCACCCACCAAGGCAAAGAGAAGAGTGGTGCAGAGAGAAAAAAGAGCAGTGGGAATAGGAGCTTTGTTCC
TTGGGTTCTTGGGAGCAGCAGGAAGCACTATGGGCGCAGCGTCAATGACGCTGACGGTACAGGCCAGACA
ATTATTGTCTGGTATAGTGCAGCAGCAGAACAATTTGCTGAGGGCTATTGAGGCGCAACAGCATCTGTTG
CAACTCACAGTCTGGGGCATCAAGCAGCTCCAGGCAAGAATCCTGGCTGTGGAAAGATACCTAAAGGATC
AACAGCTCCTGGGGATTTGGGGTTGCTCTGGAAAACTCATTTGCACCACTGCTGTGCCTTGGAATGCTAG
TTGGAGTAATAAATCTCTGGAACAGATTTGGAATCACACGACCTGGATGGAGTGGGACAGAGAAATTAAC
AATTACACAAGCTTAATACACTCCTTAATTGAAGAATCGCAAAACCAGCAAGAAAAGAATGAACAAGAAT
TATTGGAATTAGATAAATGGGCAAGTTTGTGGAATTGGTTTAACATAACAAATTGGCTGTGGTATATAAA
ATTATTCATAATGATAGTAGGAGGCTTGGTAGGTTTAAGAATAGTTTTTGCTGTACTTTCTATAGTGAAT
AGAGTTAGGCAGGGATATTCACCATTATCGTTTCAGACCCACCTCCCAACCCCGAGGGGACCCAGAGAGG
GCCTATTTCCCATGATTCCTTCATATTTGCATATACGATACAAGGCTGTTAGAGAGATAATTAGAATTAA
TTTGACTGTAAACACAAAGATATTAGTACAAAATACGTGACGTAGAAAGTAATAATTTCTTGGGTAGTTT
GCAGTTTTAAAATTATGTTTTAAAATGGACTATCATATGCTTACCGTAACTTGAAAGTATTTCGATTTCT
TGGCTTTATATATCTTGTGGAAAGGACGAAACACCGGTGATTATACTCTTACACTAGTTTTAGAGCTAGA
AATAGCAAGTTAAAATAAGGCTAGTCCGTTATCAACTTGAAAAAGTGGCACCGAGTCGGTGCTTTTTTAA
GCTTGGCGTAACTAGATCTTGAGACAAATGGCAGTATTCATCCACAATTTTAAAAGAAAAGGGGGGATTG
GGGGGTACAGTGCAGGGGAAAGAATAGTAGACATAATAGCAACAGACATACAAACTAAAGAATTACAAAA
ACAAATTACAAAAATTCAAAATTTTCGGGTTTATTACAGGGACAGCAGAGATCCACTTTGGCGCCGGCTC
GAGGGGG
Features (pLannotate 1.2.2; 29 found; start..end, strand, type, name):
     14..80      +  CDS            small t antigen (fragment): SV40 (simian virus 40) small t antigen
    106..317     +  promoter       EF-1α core promoter: core promoter for human elongation factor EF-1α
    318..1256    +  intron         EF-1α intron A: intron upstream of the start codon of human EF-1α
   1278..1877    +  CDS            PuroR (fragment): puromycin N-acetyltransferase; pac from Streptomyces; confers resistance to puromycin
   1893..2481    +  misc_feature   WPRE: woodchuck hepatitis virus posttranscriptional regulatory element
   2532..2551    +  misc_feature   cPPT/CTS (fragment): central polypurine tract and central termination sequence of HIV-1
   2553..2786    +  LTR            3' LTR (ΔU3): self-inactivating 3' long terminal repeat (LTR) from HIV-1
   2864..2985    +  polyA_signal   SV40 poly(A) signal: SV40 polyadenylation signal
   3025..3160    +  rep_origin     SV40 ori: SV40 origin of replication
   3181..3199    -  promoter       T7 promoter: promoter for bacteriophage T7 RNA polymerase
   3207..3362    +  CDS            lacZα (fragment): LacZα fragment of β-galactosidase; lacZ fragment
   3367..3795    +  rep_origin     f1 ori (sequence partly withheld): f1 bacteriophage origin of replication; arrow indicates direction of (+) strand synthesis
   3848..3952    +  promoter       AmpR promoter: bla
   3953..4813    +  CDS            AmpR: β-lactamase; bla; confers resistance to ampicillin, carbenicillin, and related antibiotics
   4984..5572    +  rep_origin     ori: high-copy-number ColE1/pMB1/pBR322/pUC origin of replication
   5755..5847    +  CDS            lacI (fragment): lac repressor; lacI; The lac repressor binds to the lac operator to inhibit transcription in E. coli. This inhibition can be relieved by adding lactose or isopropyl-β-D-thiogalactopyranoside (IPTG).
   5860..5881    +  protein_bind   CAP binding site: CAP binding activates transcription in the presence of cAMP. E. coli catabolite activator protein
   5896..5926    +  promoter       lac promoter: promoter for the E. coli lac operon
   5934..5950    +  protein_bind   lac operator: The lac repressor binds to the lac operator to inhibit transcription in E. coli. This inhibition can be relieved by adding lactose or isopropyl-β-D-thiogalactopyranoside (IPTG). lac repressor encoded by lacI
   5995..6013    +  promoter       T3 promoter: promoter for bacteriophage T3 RNA polymerase
   6041..6267    +  promoter       RSV promoter: Rous sarcoma virus enhancer/promoter
   6268..6448    +  LTR            5' LTR (truncated): truncated 5' long terminal repeat (LTR) from HIV-1
   6495..6620    +  misc_feature   HIV-1 Ψ: packaging signal of human immunodeficiency virus type 1
   6604..6967    +  CDS            HIV-1 gag (fragment): gag protein from human immunodeficiency virus 1; gag
   7113..7346    +  misc_feature   RRE: The Rev response element (RRE) of HIV-1 allows for Rev-dependent mRNA export from the nucleus to the cytoplasm.
   7723..7749    +  CDS            Rev (fragment): human immunodeficiency virus 1 (HIV-1) Rev protein; rev; enhances nuclear export of unspliced and incompletely spliced viral mRNAs
   7753..7993    +  promoter       U6 promoter: RNA polymerase III promoter for human U6 snRNA
   8023..8098    +  misc_RNA       gRNA scaffold: guide RNA scaffold for the Streptococcus pyogenes CRISPR/Cas9 system
   8154..8271    +  misc_feature   cPPT/CTS: central polypurine tract and central termination sequence of HIV-1
