[The description below was written by a language model from this plasmid's Addgene catalogue record and pLannotate feature annotations shown in this document.]
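Description:
PIK3R1 gRNA (BRDN0001145056) is a third-generation lentiviral guide RNA plasmid built on the lentiGuide-Puro backbone. It delivers a single CRISPR guide directed against human PIK3R1, the gene encoding the p85α regulatory subunit of PI3-kinase. In bacteria it is maintained as a high-copy plasmid through a ColE1/pUC-type origin and selected with ampicillin via the β-lactamase gene. The backbone also carries an f1 origin, an SV40 origin and poly(A) signal, and remnants of lac and T7/T3 cloning sequences.

The viral cassette is framed by an RSV promoter fused to a truncated HIV-1 5' LTR, which makes genomic RNA production Tat-independent, and a self-inactivating ΔU3 3' LTR. Between the LTRs lie the Ψ packaging signal with a partial gag sequence, the Rev response element for Rev-dependent nuclear export, and a cPPT/CTS. The human U6 RNA polymerase III promoter drives the PIK3R1-specific spacer joined to the Streptococcus pyogenes Cas9 guide scaffold. A separate EF-1α promoter with its first intron expresses puromycin N-acetyltransferase for selection of transduced mammalian cells, followed by a WPRE to enhance transcript expression.

The plasmid does not encode Cas9, so it must be paired with a separate Cas9 vector such as lentiCas9-Blast or used in cells that already express the nuclease. According to the depositor, the guide was designed against several PIK3R1 reference transcripts. It belongs to a human kinome gRNA collection produced with optimized sgRNA design rules, and it is suited to knockout of PIK3R1 in individual experiments.
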