Addgene plasmid #77091: PIK3R1 gRNA (BRDN0001145056)
Purpose: 3rd generation lentiviral gRNA plasmid targeting human PIK3R1
Depositing lab: John Doench & David Root. Depositing organization: Broad Institute. Publication: Optimized sgRNA design to maximize activity and minimize off-target effects of CRISPR-Cas9. Doench JG, Fusi N, Sullender M, Hegde M, Vaimberg EW, Donovan KF, Smith I, Tothova Z, Wilen C, Orchard R, Virgin HW, Listgarten J, Root DE. Nat Biotechnol. 2016 Jan 18. doi: 10.1038/nbt.3437. PubMed 26780180.
Backbone
  Vector backbone: lentiGuide-Puro
  Backbone manufacturer: Zhang Lab (Addgene plasmid # 52963)
  Vector type: Mammalian Expression, Lentiviral, CRISPR
  Selectable markers: Puromycin
Growth in bacteria
  Bacterial resistance: Ampicillin, 100 μg/mL
  Growth temperature: 37°C
  Growth strain: DH5alpha
  Copy number: High Copy
Gene/Insert
  Gene/Insert name: PIK3R1 (alt names: PIK3R1; NM_001242466.1)
  gRNA/shRNA sequence: GTGATTATACTCTTACACTA
  Species: H. sapiens (human)
  Entrez Gene: PIK3R1 (a.k.a. AGM7, GRB1, IMD36, p85, p85-ALPHA, p85alpha)
  Promoter: hU6
  Cloning method: Unknown
  Sequencing primers: 5′ U6-F; 3′ pS2-R
Terms and licenses: Academic/Nonprofit Terms; Industry Terms: Not Available to Industry
Depositor comments: The gRNA was designed to target the following Genbank reference sequence(s): NM_001242466.1,NM_181504.3,NM_181523.2,NM_181524.1. Note that this plasmid does NOT contain Cas9. It should be used in conjunction with lentiCas9-Blast (Addgene #52962) or otherwise with cell lines already expressing Cas9. Browse the full kinome gRNA library at http://www.addgene.org/pooled-library/broadgpp-human-kinome/ or visit http://www.broadinstitute.org/rnai/public/ for detailed protocols and information.
How to cite: PIK3R1 gRNA (BRDN0001145056) was a gift from John Doench & David Root (Addgene plasmid # 77091 ; http://n2t.net/addgene:77091 ; RRID:Addgene_77091)
