>Addgene plasmid #77091 | PIK3R1 gRNA (BRDN0001145056) | depositor partial sequence | sequence record 144551 | Target Sequence
GTGATTATACTCTTACACTA
