>Addgene plasmid #77091 | PIK3R1 gRNA (BRDN0001145056) | addgene partial sequence | sequence record 187097 | hU6-F
GAAAGTAATAATTTCTTGGGTAGTTTGCAGTTTTAAAATTATGTTTTAAAATGGACTATCATATGCTTAC
CGTAACTTGAAAGTATTTCGATTTCTTGGCTTTATATATCTTGTGGAAAGGACGAAACACCGGTGATTAT
ACTCTTACACTAGTTTTAGAGCTAGAAATAGCAAGTTAAAATAAGGCTAGTCCGTTATCAACTTGAAAAA
GTGGCACCGAGTCGGTGCTTTTTTAAGCTTGGCGTAACTAGATCTTGAGACAAATGGCAGTATTCATCCA
CAATTTTAAAAGAAAAGGGGGGATTGGGGGGTACAGTGCAGGGGAAAGAATAGTAGACATAATAGCAACA
GACATACAAACTAAAGAATTACAAAAACAAATTACAAAAATTCAAAATTTTCGGGTTTATTACAGGGACA
GCAGAGATCCACTTTGGCGCCGGCTCGAGGGGGCCCGGGTGCAAAGATGGATAAAGTTTTAAACAGAGAG
GAATCTTTGCAGCTAATGGACCTTCTAGGTCTTGAAAGGAGTGGGAATTGGCTCCGGTGCCCGTCAGTGG
GCAGAGCGCA
